>Addgene plasmid #131209 | pOVC1_L2(GSSGGSSG) | addgene full sequence | sequence record 256979 | Addgene NGS Result
TTGGAGGTCGCTGAGTAGTGCGCGAGCAAAATTTAAGCTACAACAAGGCAAGGCTTGACCGACAATTGCA
TGAAGAATCTGCTTAGGGTTAGGCGTTTTGCGCTGCTTCGCGATGTACGGGCCAGATATACGCGTTGACA
TTGATTATTGACTAGTTATTAATAGTAATCAATTACGGGGTCATTAGTTCATAGCCCATATATGGAGTTC
CGCGTTACATAACTTACGGTAAATGGCCCGCCTGGCTGACCGCCCAACGACCCCCGCCCATTGACGTCAA
TAATGACGTATGTTCCCATAGTAACGCCAATAGGGACTTTCCATTGACGTCAATGGGTGGAGTATTTACG
GTAAACTGCCCACTTGGCAGTACATCAAGTGTATCATATGCCAAGTACGCCCCCTATTGACGTCAATGAC
GGTAAATGGCCCGCCTGGCATTATGCCCAGTACATGACCTTATGGGACTTTCCTACTTGGCAGTACATCT
ACGTATTAGTCATCGCTATTACCATGGTGATGCGGTTTTGGCAGTACATCAATGGGCGTGGATAGCGGTT
TGACTCACGGGGATTTCCAAGTCTCCACCCCATTGACGTCAATGGGAGTTTGTTTTGGCACCAAAATCAA
CGGGACTTTCCAAAATGTCGTAACAACTCCGCCCCATTGACGCAAATGGGCGGTAGGCGTGTACGGTGGG
AGGTCTATATAAGCAGAGCTCTCTGGCTAACTAGAGAACCCACTGCTTACTGGCTTATCGAAATTAATAC
GACTCACTATAGGGAGACCCAAGCTGACCATGGCCACCGGTGAATTCGGAAGCTCTGGCGGATCCAGTGG
TGGATCCCCCGGGTAAGTTTAAACCGCTGATCAGCCTCGACTGTGCCTTCTAGTTGCCAGCCATCTGTTG
TTTGCCCCTCCCCCGTGCCTTCCTTGACCCTGGAAGGTGCCACTCCCACTGTCCTTTCCTAATAAAATGA
GGAAATTGCATCGCATTGTCTGAGTAGGTGTCATTCTATTCTGGGGGGTGGGGTGGGGCAGGACAGCAAG
GGGGAGGATTGGGAAGACAATAGCAGGCATGCTGGGGATGCGGTGGGCTCTATGGCTTCTGAGGCGGAAA
GAACCAGCTGGGGCTCTAGGGGGTATCCCC
[124 nt withheld, positions 1151-1274]
C
[91 nt withheld, positions 1276-1366]
A
[49 nt withheld, positions 1368-1416]
CCTTTGACGTTGGAGTCCACGTTCTTT
[37 nt withheld, positions 1444-1480]
ACCCTATCTCGGTCTATTCTTTTGATTTATAAGGGATTTTGCCGATTTCGGCCTATTGGTTAAAAAATGA
GCTGATTTAACAAAAATTTAACGCGAATTAATTCTGTGGAATGTGTGTCAGTTAGGGTGTGGAAAGTCCC
CAGGCTCCCCAGCAGGCAGAAGTATGCAAAGCATGCATCTCAATTAGTCAGCAACCAGGTGTGGAAAGTC
CCCAGGCTCCCCAGCAGGCAGAAGTATGCAAAGCATGCATCTCAATTAGTCAGCAACCATAGTCCCGCCC
CTAACTCCGCCCATCCCGCCCCTAACTCCGCCCAGTTCCGCCCATTCTCCGCCCCATGGCTGACTAATTT
TTTTTATTTATGCAGAGGCCGAGGCCGCCTCTGCCTCTGAGCTATTCCAGAAGTAGTGAGGAGGCTTTTT
TGGAGGCCTAGGCTTTTGCAAAAAGCTCTCGGGAGCTTGTATATCCATTTTCGGATCTGATCAAGAGACA
GGATGAGGATCGTTTCGCATGATTGAACAAGATGGATTGCACGCAGGTTCTCCGGCCGCTTGGGTGGAGA
GGCTATTCGGCTATGACTGGGCACAACAGACAATCGGCTGCTCTGATGCCGCCGTGTTCCGGCTGTCAGC
GCAGGGGCGCCCGGTTCTTTTTGTCAAGACCGACCTGTCCGGTGCCCTGAATGAACTGCAGGACGAGGCA
GCGCGGCTATCGTGGCTGGCCACGACGGGCGTTCCTTGCGCAGCTGTGCTCGACGTTGTCACTGAAGCGG
GAAGGGACTGGCTGCTATTGGGCGAAGTGCCGGGGCAGGATCTCCTGTCATCTCACCTTGCTCCTGCCGA
GAAAGTATCCATCATGGCTGATGCAATGCGGCGGCTGCATACGCTTGATCCGGCTACCTGCCCATTCGAC
CACCAAGCGAAACATCGCATCGAGCGAGCACGTACTCGGATGGAAGCCGGTCTTGTCGATCAGGATGATC
TGGACGAAGAGCATCAGGGGCTCGCGCCAGCCGAACTGTTCGCCAGGCTCAAGGCGCGCATGCCCGACGG
CGAGGATCTCGTCGTGACCCATGGCGATGCCTGCTTGCCGAATATCATGGTGGAAAATGGCCGCTTTTCT
GGATTCATCGACTGTGGCCGGCTGGGTGTGGCGGACCGCTATCAGGACATAGCGTTGGCTACCCGTGATA
TTGCTGAAGAGCTTGGCGGCGAATGGGCTGACCGCTTCCTCGTGCTTTACGGTATCGCCGCTCCCGATTC
GCAGCGCATCGCCTTCTATCGCCTTCTTGACGAGTTCTTCTGAGCGGGACTCTGGGGTTCGAAATGACCG
ACCAAGCGACGCCCAACCTGCCATCACGAGATTTCGATTCCACCGCCGCCTTCTATGAAAGGTTGGGCTT
CGGAATCGTTTTCCGGGACGCCGGCTGGATGATCCTCCAGCGCGGGGATCTCATGCTGGAGTTCTTCGCC
CACCCCAACTTGTTTATTGCAGCTTATAATGGTTACAAATAAAGCAATAGCATCACAAATTTCACAAATA
AAGCATTTTTTTCACTGCATTCTAGTTGTGGTTTGTCCAAACTCATCAATGTATCTTATCATGTCTGTAT
ACCGTCGACCTCTAGCTAGAGCTTGGCGTAATCATGGTCATAGCTGTTTCCTGTGTGAAATTGTTATCCG
CTCACAATTCCACACAACATACGAGCCGGAAGCATAAAGTGTAAAGCCTGGGGTGCCTAATGAGTGAGCT
AACTCACATTAATTGCGTTGCGCTCACTGCCCGCTTTCCAGTCGGGAAACCTGTCGTGCCAGCTGCATTA
ATGAATCGGCCAACGCGCGGGGAGAGGCGGTTTGCGTATTGGGCGCTCTTCCGCTTCCTCGCTCACTGAC
TCGCTGCGCTCGGTCGTTCGGCTGCGGCGAGCGGTATCAGCTCACTCAAAGGCGGTAATACGGTTATCCA
CAGAATCAGGGGATAACGCAGGAAAGAACATGTGAGCAAAAGGCCAGCAAAAGGCCAGGAACCGTAAAAA
GGCCGCGTTGCTGGCGTTTTTCCATAGGCTCCGCCCCCCTGACGAGCATCACAAAAATCGACGCTCAAGT
CAGAGGTGGCGAAACCCGACAGGACTATAAAGATACCAGGCGTTTCCCCCTGGAAGCTCCCTCGTGCGCT
CTCCTGTTCCGACCCTGCCGCTTACCGGATACCTGTCCGCCTTTCTCCCTTCGGGAAGCGTGGCGCTTTC
TCATAGCTCACGCTGTAGGTATCTCAGTTCGGTGTAGGTCGTTCGCTCCAAGCTGGGCTGTGTGCACGAA
CCCCCCGTTCAGCCCGACCGCTGCGCCTTATCCGGTAACTATCGTCTTGAGTCCAACCCGGTAAGACACG
ACTTATCGCCACTGGCAGCAGCCACTGGTAACAGGATTAGCAGAGCGAGGTATGTAGGCGGTGCTACAGA
GTTCTTGAAGTGGTGGCCTAACTACGGCTACACTAGAAGAACAGTATTTGGTATCTGCGCTCTGCTGAAG
CCAGTTACCTTCGGAAAAAGAGTTGGTAGCTCTTGATCCGGCAAACAAACCACCGCTGGTAGCGGTGGTT
TTTTTGTTTGCAAGCAGCAGATTACGCGCAGAAAAAAAGGATCTCAAGAAGATCCTTTGATCTTTTCTAC
GGGGTCTGACGCTCAGTGGAACGAAAACTCACGTTAAGGGATTTTGGTCATGAGATTATCAAAAAGGATC
TTCACCTAGATCCTTTTAAATTAAAAATGAAGTTTTAAATCAATCTAAAGTATATATGAGTAAACTTGGT
CTGACAGTTACCAATGCTTAATCAGTGAGGCACCTATCTCAGCGATCTGTCTATTTCGTTCATCCATAGT
TGCCTGACTCCCCGTCGTGTAGATAACTACGATACGGGAGGGCTTACCATCTGGCCCCAGTGCTGCAATG
ATACCGCGAGACCCACGCTCACCGGCTCCAGATTTATCAGCAATAAACCAGCCAGCCGGAAGGGCCGAGC
GCAGAAGTGGTCCTGCAACTTTATCCGCCTCCATCCAGTCTATTAATTGTTGCCGGGAAGCTAGAGTAAG
TAGTTCGCCAGTTAATAGTTTGCGCAACGTTGTTGCCATTGCTACAGGCATCGTGGTGTCACGCTCGTCG
TTTGGTATGGCTTCATTCAGCTCCGGTTCCCAACGATCAAGGCGAGTTACATGATCCCCCATGTTGTGCA
AAAAAGCGGTTAGCTCCTTCGGTCCTCCGATCGTTGTCAGAAGTAAGTTGGCCGCAGTGTTATCACTCAT
GGTTATGGCAGCACTGCATAATTCTCTTACTGTCATGCCATCCGTAAGATGCTTTTCTGTGACTGGTGAG
TACTCAACCAAGTCATTCTGAGAATAGTGTATGCGGCGACCGAGTTGCTCTTGCCCGGCGTCAATACGGG
ATAATACCGCGCCACATAGCAGAACTTTAAAAGTGCTCATCATTGGAAAACGTTCTTCGGGGCGAAAACT
CTCAAGGATCTTACCGCTGTTGAGATCCAGTTCGATGTAACCCACTCGTGCACCCAACTGATCTTCAGCA
TCTTTTACTTTCACCAGCGTTTCTGGGTGAGCAAAAACAGGAAGGCAAAATGCCGCAAAAAAGGGAATAA
GGGCGACACGGAAATGTTGAATACTCATACTCTTCCTTTTTCAATATTATTGAAGCATTTATCAGGGTTA
TTGTCTCATGAGCGGATACATATTTGAATGTATTTAGAAAAATAAACAAATAGGGGTTCCGCGCACATTT
CCCCGAAAAGTGCCACCTGACGTCGACGGATCGGGAGATCTCCCGATCCCCTATGGTGCACTCTCAGTAC
AATCTGCTCTGATGCCGCATAGTTAAGCCAGTATCTGCTCCCTGCTTGTGTG
Features (pLannotate 1.2.2; 19 found; start..end, strand, type, name):
    137..516     +  enhancer       CMV enhancer: human cytomegalovirus immediate early enhancer
    517..720     +  promoter       CMV promoter: human cytomegalovirus (CMV) immediate early promoter
    716..749     +  LTR            5' LTR (truncated) (fragment): truncated 5' long terminal repeat (LTR) from HIV-1
    765..783     +  promoter       T7 promoter: promoter for bacteriophage T7 RNA polymerase
    881..1105    +  polyA_signal   bGH poly(A) signal: bovine growth hormone polyadenylation signal
   1109..1130    +  promoter       SV40 promoter (fragment): SV40 enhancer and early promoter
   1151..1579    +  rep_origin     f1 ori (sequence partly withheld): f1 bacteriophage origin of replication; arrow indicates direction of (+) strand synthesis
   1593..1922    +  promoter       SV40 promoter: SV40 enhancer and early promoter
   1989..2780    +  CDS            neo: KKA2_KLEPN - Also known as kan, nptII. Experimental evidence at protein level: Swiss-Prot protein existence level 1. Resistance to kanamycin, neomycin, paromomycin, ribostamycin, butirosin and gentamicin B. From Klebsiella pneumoniae.
   2804..2962    +  CDS            ble (fragment): BLE_KLEPN - Experimental evidence at protein level: Swiss-Prot protein existence level 1. Binding protein with a strong affinity to the bleomycin family of antibiotics. Binds to CL990; an antimitotic-antibiotic compound. From Klebsiella pneumoniae.
   2957..3078    +  polyA_signal   SV40 poly(A) signal: SV40 polyadenylation signal
   3151..3167    -  protein_bind   lac operator: The lac repressor binds to the lac operator to inhibit transcription in E. coli. This inhibition can be relieved by adding lactose or isopropyl-β-D-thiogalactopyranoside (IPTG). lac repressor encoded by lacI
   3175..3205    -  promoter       lac promoter: promoter for the E. coli lac operon
   3220..3241    -  protein_bind   CAP binding site: CAP binding activates transcription in the presence of cAMP. E. coli catabolite activator protein
   3254..3346    -  CDS            lacI (fragment): lac repressor; lacI; The lac repressor binds to the lac operator to inhibit transcription in E. coli. This inhibition can be relieved by adding lactose or isopropyl-β-D-thiogalactopyranoside (IPTG).
   3529..4117    -  rep_origin     ori: high-copy-number ColE1/pMB1/pBR322/pUC origin of replication
   4288..5148    -  CDS            AmpR: β-lactamase; bla; confers resistance to ampicillin, carbenicillin, and related antibiotics
   5149..5253    -  promoter       AmpR promoter: bla
   5312..5364    -  misc_feature   bom (fragment): basis of mobility region from pBR322
