[The description below was written by a language model from this plasmid's Addgene catalogue record and pLannotate feature annotations shown in this document.]
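Description:
pOVC1_L2(GSSGGSSG) is a mammalian expression cloning vector built on the pcDNA3.1(-) backbone and belongs to a vector library designed for the rapid assembly of modular, light-controlled protein-protein interaction constructs. It is maintained in E. coli through a high-copy ColE1/pUC-type origin with ampicillin resistance (AmpR under its own bla promoter). It also carries an f1 origin, which allows single-stranded DNA production. For selection in mammalian cells, an SV40 enhancer/early promoter drives the neomycin phosphotransferase gene, followed by an SV40 polyadenylation signal, giving G418 resistance. The short ble, lacI, bom, HIV-1 LTR and extra SV40 promoter fragments called by the automated annotation appear to be small backbone remnants or partial matches, not functional elements.

The expression unit consists of the CMV immediate early enhancer and promoter, a T7 promoter and a bGH polyadenylation signal. The roughly 100 nt between the T7 promoter and the poly(A) signal holds the small synthetic insert, which the feature table does not annotate. According to the catalogue entry, this insert of about 60 bp is an A-B-C cassette with three successive cloning positions. Site B is already occupied by linker L2, a flexible glycine/serine peptide of sequence GSSGGSSG. The cassette lies between EcoRI and BamHI sites, both of which are retained. The record does not state which restriction sites define the individual A, B and C positions. It also does not say what is meant to go into A and C, though the associated study suggests that protein domains such as photoreceptor and effector modules are placed on either side of the linker to create CMV-driven fusion proteins. As deposited, the plasmid is an empty scaffold for building such fusions and does not itself express a functional protein.
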