Addgene plasmid #131209: pOVC1_L2(GSSGGSSG)
Purpose: Cloning vector containing A-B-C casette with linker L2 in site B
Depositing lab: Harald Janovjak. Depositing organization: Monash University. Publication: Engineering Strategy and Vector Library for the Rapid Generation of Modular Light-Controlled Protein-Protein Interactions. Tichy AM, Gerrard EJ, Legrand JMD, Hobbs RM, Janovjak H. J Mol Biol. 2019 May 29. pii: S0022-2836(19)30317-1. doi: 10.1016/j.jmb.2019.05.033. PubMed 31150735.
Backbone
  Vector backbone: pcDNA3.1-
  Backbone manufacturer: Invitrogen
  Backbone size w/o insert (bp): 5318
  Vector type: Mammalian Expression
  Selectable markers: Neomycin (select with G418)
Growth in bacteria
  Bacterial resistance: Ampicillin, 100 μg/mL
  Growth temperature: 37°C
  Growth strain: DH5alpha
  Copy number: High Copy
Gene/Insert
  Gene/Insert name: GSSGGSSG linker
  Species: Synthetic
  Insert size (bp): 60
  Promoter: CMV
  Cloning method: Restriction Enzyme; 5′ cloning site EcoRI (not destroyed); 3′ cloning site BamHI (not destroyed)
  Sequencing primers: 5′ CMV_F (CGCAAATGGGCGGTAGGCGTG); 3′ pcDNA_R (CAACAGATGGCTGGCAAC)
Terms and licenses: Academic/Nonprofit Terms; Industry Terms: Not Available to Industry
How to cite: pOVC1_L2(GSSGGSSG) was a gift from Harald Janovjak (Addgene plasmid # 131209 ; http://n2t.net/addgene:131209 ; RRID:Addgene_131209)
