>Addgene plasmid #131209 | pOVC1_L2(GSSGGSSG) | depositor partial sequence | sequence record 251475 | pOVC1_L2(GSSGGSSG)
ACCATGGCCACCGGTGAATTCGGAAGCTCTGGCGGATCCAGTGGTGGATCCCCCGGGTAA
